>Addgene plasmid #115979 | pSW455 - pCLV3 | addgene full sequence | sequence record 227030 | Addgene NGS Result
GACGAAAGGGCCTCGTGATACGCCTATTTTTATAGGTTAATGTCATGATAATAATGGTTTCTTAGACGTC
AGGTGGCACTTTTCGGGGAAATGTGCGCGGAACCCCTATTTGTTTATTTTTCTAAATACATTCAAATATG
TATCCGCTCATGAGACAATAACCCTGATAAATGCTTCAATAATATTGAAAAAGGAAGAGTATGAGTATTC
AACATTTCCGTGTCGCCCTTATTCCCTTTTTTGCGGCATTTTGCCTTCCTGTTTTTGCTCACCCAGAAAC
GCTGGTGAAAGTAAAAGATGCTGAAGATCAGTTGGGTGCACGAGTGGGTTACATCGAACTGGATCTCAAC
AGCGGTAAGATCCTTGAGAGTTTTCGCCCCGAAGAACGTTTTCCAATGATGAGCACTTTTAAAGTTCTGC
TATGTGGCGCGGTATTATCCCGTATTGACGCCGGGCAAGAGCAACTCGGTCGCCGCATACACTATTCTCA
GAATGACTTGGTTGAGTACTCACCAGTCACAGAAAAGCATCTTACGGATGGCATGACAGTAAGAGAATTA
TGCAGTGCTGCCATAACCATGAGTGATAACACTGCGGCCAACTTACTTCTGACAACGATCGGAGGACCGA
AGGAGCTAACCGCTTTTTTGCACAACATGGGGGATCATGTAACTCGCCTTGATCGTTGGGAACCGGAGCT
GAATGAAGCCATACCAAACGACGAGCGTGACACCACGATGCCTGTAGCAATGGCAACAACGTTGCGCAAA
CTATTAACTGGCGAACTACTTACTCTAGCTTCCCGGCAACAATTAATAGACTGGATGGAGGCGGATAAAG
TTGCAGGACCACTTCTGCGCTCGGCCCTTCCGGCTGGCTGGTTTATTGCTGATAAATCTGGAGCCGGTGA
GCGTGGCTCTCGAGGTATCATTGCAGCACTGGGGCCAGATGGTAAGCCCTCCCGTATCGTAGTTATCTAC
ACGACGGGGAGTCAGGCAACTATGGATGAACGAAATAGACAGATCGCTGAGATAGGTGCCTCACTGATTA
AGCATTGGTAACTGTCAGACCAAGTTTACTCATATATACTTTAGATTGATTTAAAACTTCATTTTTAATT
TAAAAGGATCTAGGTGAAGATCCTTTTTGATAATCTCATGACCAAAATCCCTTAACGTGAGTTTTCGTTC
CACTGAGCGTCAGACCCCGTAGAAAAGATCAAAGGATCTTCTTGAGATCCTTTTTTTCTGCGCGTAATCT
GCTGCTTGCAAACAAAAAAACCACCGCTACCAGCGGTGGTTTGTTTGCCGGATCAAGAGCTACCAACTCT
TTTTCCGAAGGTAACTGGCTTCAGCAGAGCGCAGATACCAAATACTGTTCTTCTAGTGTAGCCGTAGTTA
GGCCACCACTTCAAGAACTCTGTAGCACCGCCTACATACCTCGCTCTGCTAATCCTGTTACCAGTGGCTG
CTGCCAGTGGCGATAAGTCGTGTCTTACCGGGTTGGACTCAAGACGATAGTTACCGGATAAGGCGCAGCG
GTCGGGCTGAACGGGGGGTTCGTGCACACAGCCCAGCTTGGAGCGAACGACCTACACCGAACTGAGATAC
CTACAGCGTGAGCTATGAGAAAGCGCCACGCTTCCCGAAGGGAGAAAGGCGGACAGGTATCCGGTAAGCG
GCAGGGTCGGAACAGGAGAGCGCACGAGGGAGCTTCCAGGGGGAAACGCCTGGTATCTTTATAGTCCTGT
CGGGTTTCGCCACCTCTGACTTGAGCGTCGATTTTTGTGATGCTCGTCAGGGGGGCGGAGCCTATGGAAA
AACGCCAGCAACGCGGCCTTTTTACGGTTCCTGGCCTTTTGCTGGCCTTTTGCTCACATGTTCTTTCCTG
CGTTATCCCCTGATTCTGTGGATAACCGTATTACCGCCTTTGAGTGAGCTGATACCGCTCGCCGCAGCCG
AACGACCGAGCGCAGCGAGTCAGTGAGCGAGGAAGCGGAAGAGCGCCCAATACGCAAACCGCCTCTCCCC
GCGCGTTGGCCGATTCATTAATGCAGCTGGCACGACAGGTTTCCCGACTGGAAAGCGGGCAGTGAGCGCA
ACGCAATTAATGTGAGTTAGCTCACTCATTAGGCACCCCAGGCTTTACACTTTATGCTTCCGGCTCGTAT
GTTGTGTGGAATTGTGAGCGGATAACAATTTCACACGAGCTATTTAGGTGACACTATAGAAGTGAAGCTT
GGTCTCAACCTCGGATTATCCATAATAAAAACAAAACTAGATACATTTTCTAAGTACATTAACACATAAG
AATATCATTTTTGTACTACCAAAAAAAAAGTAAAAACTTATGTCCATGGTATTATTATAATTGGTGGTAA
ATCAGTAAATTAGTTGTTAGCAAAAAAATAAAATTTAGTTAAAAAGTAGTGGCACCTTATTGGCCCAAAA
GAGTAACGAAGCAAAACGGAATCTGAAAACTGTTAAAACTTAAAAGAATAGATAATTGAGATATAATATC
GTATGATCGGACGGCTGTGATCTGATGCCATCGGATGGGCACGTGTCAGAAGTGTACTCCAGGTATCATT
CTCTCTGCCTCATGACATCAGCCGATGGTACCCTCGATACGGCGCCGGCAAGGCTCATATAATCCATTCA
ATTTATGTTTTTTCTGCTAGCAAATAGATTTGCCATTGATTTGATACTCTCAATAATATTATCCGATTAA
GGTATCATCCATATTGTTCAATATAATTTAAGCATATAACTGTTTCCAGATTAAACAATATAATTTATAA
GAGCAACTGTAATACTTTACTTTAAAAGTTTTCAAATCAGAATCTCTTTTCTTTTTCTACAAATCTGGAA
ACAATTTAATCCATATTGTTTTTGTTTTTTTTACCTTCTCATATTTAGATGCTATTTATTATTGTGACAC
AAGCTTAGTTTAATTTCTTGTTGGTTACATTTTTTTTTCTAAATACACAAATATTATATGTTTAATATTA
TTTCACACATTTCTTAGAAGAAATCTAAATACATGAAATTATATTTATTAAAAAGAAGTCTAAACTATAT
ATGTATTTAAATGGAATTTTAAATATGGGTAGTAATATAGAAACACCATTGATATATTAGAGTATGTGCC
GGTGCCGTATACATACTGTTGTATTATAGTAACCTATATATGGTATACCTAGTCAATGTGTACGGTATTT
TTCATATGTATTAGTTGTGAACCTCCACAGCATGTTAGACTTAGGAATTAATTATAACTGAACCAGAACT
TTGAGTCTAATTATACCCCTGCCGTTTTATACAACTTTGAATATTGATTCCAGTGGCTAATTTAAATAAG
TTAAAGGAAACAAAAACTGCAAGTAAGTGAAAAATACACAATTGTAAGTAAATGTTAGATATTTAATTTA
TTTATAGCTAAATCATGAACAAGTTCGTATAAGATCTAGATATATGTACCATATACCTTTTCTATGCCCA
CTATATATACTTACTACACATAATATATAAACCAACCAAAATATTTGAATAGTTAATAACTATGATACAC
GTTTAGGACAAATAAAATTAAAAAATAGGAGATCCCATTTCTCGCCCTTGTAGGCTTACGCTATAAATTG
GACTGTCCCCTTCTCATTTCATTACCAAAGTAAAGAACAGTTTCTATATTTCTCTCTTTATCTCTCTCAC
TCAGTCACTTTCTCTCTAAAAAACATGAGACCGAATTCTCGCCCTATAGTGAGTCGTATTACCTGGCCGT
CGTTTTACAACGTCGTGACTGGGAAAACCCTGGCGTTACCCAACTTAATCGCCTTGCAGCACATCCCCCT
TTCGCCAGCTGGCGTAATAGCGAAGAGGCCCGCACCGATCGCCCTTCCCAACAGTTGCGCAGCCTGAATG
GCGAATGGCGCCTGATGCGGTATTTTCTCCTTACGCATCTGTGCGGTATTTCACACCGCATATGGTGCAC
TCTCAGTACAATCTGCTCTGATGCCGCATAGTTAAGCCAGCCCCGACACCCGCCAACACCCGCTGACGCG
CCCTGACGGGCTTGTCTGCTCCCGGCATCCGCTTACAGACAAGCTGTGACCGTCTCCGGGAGCTGCATGT
GTCAGAGGTTTTCACCGTCATCACCGAAACGCGCGA
Features (pLannotate 1.2.2; 12 found; start..end, strand, type, name):
     96..200     +  promoter       AmpR promoter: bla
    201..1061    +  CDS            AmpR: β-lactamase; bla; confers resistance to ampicillin, carbenicillin, and related antibiotics
   1232..1820    +  rep_origin     ori: high-copy-number ColE1/pMB1/pBR322/pUC origin of replication
   2003..2095    +  CDS            lacI (fragment): lac repressor; lacI; The lac repressor binds to the lac operator to inhibit transcription in E. coli. This inhibition can be relieved by adding lactose or isopropyl-β-D-thiogalactopyranoside (IPTG).
   2108..2129    +  protein_bind   CAP binding site: CAP binding activates transcription in the presence of cAMP. E. coli catabolite activator protein
   2144..2174    +  promoter       lac promoter: promoter for the E. coli lac operon
   2182..2198    +  protein_bind   lac operator: The lac repressor binds to the lac operator to inhibit transcription in E. coli. This inhibition can be relieved by adding lactose or isopropyl-β-D-thiogalactopyranoside (IPTG). lac repressor encoded by lacI
   2212..2230    +  promoter       SP6 promoter: promoter for bacteriophage SP6 RNA polymerase
   3753..3771    -  promoter       T7 promoter: promoter for bacteriophage T7 RNA polymerase
   3773..3925    +  CDS            lacZα (fragment): LacZα fragment of β-galactosidase; lacZ fragment
   3931..4030    -  misc_feature   bom (fragment): basis of mobility region from pBR322
   4132..1       -  CDS            rop (fragment) (across the origin): Rop protein, which maintains plasmids at low copy number; rop
