[The description below was written by a language model from this plasmid's Addgene catalogue record and pLannotate feature annotations shown in this document.]
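Description:
pSW455 - pCLV3 is a GreenGate entry vector carrying a promoter module: a roughly 1.5 kb fragment of the Arabidopsis thaliana CLAVATA3 (CLV3) promoter cloned into the backbone recorded as A000, the empty entry vector for the promoter position in the GreenGate system. GreenGate is a Golden Gate-style method in which standardised modules (promoter, tags, coding sequence, terminator, resistance cassette) are released from separate entry plasmids by a type IIS restriction enzyme and joined in a fixed order into a plant transformation vector. The catalogue lists the cloning sites as unknown, and the flanking type IIS sites and overhangs are not annotated in the feature table.

The sequenced plasmid is 4,166 nt and is a small, high-copy E. coli cloning vector. It is propagated through a ColE1/pUC-type origin and selected with ampicillin through the bla gene under its own promoter. The remaining annotated features are remnants of the parental cloning vector: a lacI fragment, the CAP binding site, lac promoter and operator, a lacZα fragment, and partial bom and rop sequences. SP6 and T7 phage promoters face inward across an unannotated stretch of about 1.5 kb, which matches the stated insert size and is presumably where the CLV3 promoter lies. There is no plant selection marker, T-DNA border or coding payload, as expected for a plasmid that only donates a part.

The associated toolkit was built for inducible, cell type-specific gene expression in Arabidopsis. The CLV3 promoter is generally known as a marker of shoot apical meristem stem cells, so this module would be used to direct expression of assembled transgenes to that cell population.
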