Addgene plasmid #115979: pSW455 - pCLV3
Purpose: entry vector for GreenGate cloning method, promoter
Depositing lab: Jan Lohmann. Depositing organization: Universitaet Heidelberg. Publication: A Comprehensive Toolkit for Inducible, Cell Type-Specific Gene Expression in Arabidopsis. Schurholz AK, Lopez-Salmeron V, Li Z, Forner J, Wenzl C, Gaillochet C, Augustin S, Vilches-Barro A, Fuchs M, Gebert M, Lohmann JU, Greb T, Wolf S. Plant Physiol. 2018 Jul 19. pii: pp.18.00463. doi: 10.1104/pp.18.00463. PubMed 30026289.
Backbone
  Vector backbone: A000
  Vector type: Unspecified
Growth in bacteria
  Bacterial resistance: Ampicillin, 100 μg/mL
  Growth temperature: 37°C
  Growth strain: DH5alpha
  Copy number: High Copy
Gene/Insert
  Gene/Insert name: pCLV3
  Species: A. thaliana (mustard weed)
  Insert size (bp): 1480
  Cloning method: Restriction Enzyme; 5′ cloning site Unknown (unknown if destroyed); 3′ cloning site Unknown (unknown if destroyed)
Terms and licenses: Academic/Nonprofit Terms; Industry Terms: Not Available to Industry
How to cite: pSW455 - pCLV3 was a gift from Jan Lohmann (Addgene plasmid # 115979 ; http://n2t.net/addgene:115979 ; RRID:Addgene_115979)
